>Addgene plasmid #81341 | pDONR223_PPP6C_p.R264C | addgene full sequence | sequence record 168503 | Addgene NGS Result
GGCAGTTCCCTACTCTCGCGTTAACGCTAGCATGGATGTTTTCCCAGTCACGACGTTGTAAAACGACGGC
CAGTCTTAAGCTCGGGCCCCAAATAATGATTTTATTTTGACTGATAGTGACCTGTTCGTTGCAACAAATT
GATGAGCAATGCTTTTTTATAATGCCAACTTTGTACAAAAAAGTTGGCACCATGGCGCCGCTAGACCTGG
ACAAGTATGTGGAAATAGCGCGGCTGTGCAAGTACCTGCCAGAGAACGACCTGAAGCGGCTATGTGACTA
CGTTTGTGACCTCCTCTTAGAAGAGTCAAATGTTCAGCCAGTATCAACACCAGTAACAGTGTGTGGAGAT
ATCCATGGACAGTTTTATGACCTTTGTGAACTGTTCAGAACTGGAGGTCAGGTTCCTGACACAAACTACA
TATTTATGGGTGATTTTGTAGACAGAGGTTACTATAGTTTGGAGACCTTCACTTACCTTCTTGCATTAAA
GGCTAAATGGCCTGATCGTATTACACTTTTGCGAGGAAATCATGAGAGTAGACAGATAACACAGGTCTAT
GGATTTTATGATGAGTGCCAAACCAAATATGGAAATGCTAATGCCTGGAGATACTGTACCAAAGTTTTTG
ACATGCTCACAGTAGCAGCTTTAATAGATGAGCAGATTTTGTGTGTCCATGGTGGTTTATCTCCTGATAT
CAAAACACTGGATCAAATTCGAACCATCGAACGGAATCAGGAAATTCCTCATAAAGGAGCATTTTGTGAT
CTGGTTTGGTCAGATCCTGAAGATGTGGATACCTGGGCTATCAGTCCCCGAGGAGCAGGTTGGCTTTTTG
GAGCAAAGGTCACAAATGAGTTTGTTCATATCAACAACTTAAAACTCATCTGCAGAGCACATCAACTAGT
GCACGAAGGCTATAAATTTATGTTTGATGAGAAGCTGGTGACAGTATGGTCTGCTCCTAATTACTGCTAT
TGTTGTGGAAATATTGCTTCGATCATGGTCTTCAAAGATGTAAATACAAGAGAACCAAAGTTATTCCGGG
CAGTTCCAGATTCAGAACGTGTTATTCCTCCCAGAACGACAACGCCATATTTCCTTTGATTGCCAACTTT
CTTGTACAAAGTTGTCATTATAAGAAAGCATTGCTTATCAATTTGTTGCAACGAACAGGTCACTATCAGT
CAAAATAAAATCATTATTTGCCATCCAGCTGATATCCCCTATAGTGAGTCGTATTACATGGTCATAGCTG
TTTCCTGGCAGCTCTGGCCCGTGTCTCAAAATCTCTGATGTTACATTGCACAAGATAAAAATATATCATC
ATGCCTCCTCTAGACCAGCCAGGACAGAAATGCCTCGACTTCGCTGCTACCCAAGGTTGCCGGGTGACGC
ACACCGTGGAAACGGATGAAGGCACGAACCCAGTGGACATAAGCCTGTTCGGTTCGTAAGCTGTAATGCA
AGTAGCGTATGCGCTCACGCAACTGGTCCAGAACCTTGACCGAACGCAGCGGTGGTAACGGCGCAGTGGC
GGTTTTCATGGCTTGTTATGACTGTTTTTTTGGGGTACAGTCTATGCCTCGGGCATCCAAGCAGCAAGCG
CGTTACGCCGTGGGTCGATGTTTGATGTTATGGAGCAGCAACGATGTTACGCAGCAGGGCAGTCGCCCTA
AAACAAAGTTAAACATTATGAGGGAAGCGGTGATCGCCGAAGTATCGACTCAACTATCAGAGGTAGTTGG
CGTCATCGAGCGCCATCTCGAACCGACGTTGCTGGCCGTACATTTGTACGGCTCCGCAGTGGATGGCGGC
CTGAAGCCACACAGTGATATTGATTTGCTGGTTACGGTGACCGTAAGGCTTGATGAAACAACGCGGCGAG
CTTTGATCAACGACCTTTTGGAAACTTCGGCTTCCCCTGGAGAGAGCGAGATTCTCCGCGCTGTAGAAGT
CACCATTGTTGTGCACGACGACATCATTCCGTGGCGTTATCCAGCTAAGCGCGAACTGCAATTTGGAGAA
TGGCAGCGCAATGACATTCTTGCAGGTATCTTCGAGCCAGCCACGATCGACATTGATCTGGCTATCTTGC
TGACAAAAGCAAGAGAACATAGCGTTGCCTTGGTAGGTCCAGCGGCGGAGGAACTCTTTGATCCGGTTCC
TGAACAGGATCTATTTGAGGCGCTAAATGAAACCTTAACGCTATGGAACTCGCCGCCCGACTGGGCTGGC
GATGAGCGAAATGTAGTGCTTACGTTGTCCCGCATTTGGTACAGCGCAGTAACCGGCAAAATCGCGCCGA
AGGATGTCGCTGCCGACTGGGCAATGGAGCGCCTGCCGGCCCAGTATCAGCCCGTCATACTTGAAGCTAG
ACAGGCTTATCTTGGACAAGAAGAAGATCGCTTGGCCTCGCGCGCAGATCAGTTGGAAGAATTTGTCCAC
TACGTGAAAGGCGAGATCACCAAGGTAGTCGGCAAATAACCCTCGAGCCACCCATGACCAAAATCCCTTA
ACGTGAGTTACGCGTCGTTCCACTGAGCGTCAGACCCCGTAGAAAAGATCAAAGGATCTTCTTGAGATCC
TTTTTTTCTGCGCGTAATCTGCTGCTTGCAAACAAAAAAACCACCGCTACCAGCGGTGGTTTGTTTGCCG
GATCAAGAGCTACCAACTCTTTTTCCGAAGGTAACTGGCTTCAGCAGAGCGCAGATACCAAATACTGTTC
TTCTAGTGTAGCCGTAGTTAGGCCACCACTTCAAGAACTCTGTAGCACCGCCTACATACCTCGCTCTGCT
AATCCTGTTACCAGTGGCTGCTGCCAGTGGCGATAAGTCGTGTCTTACCGGGTTGGACTCAAGACGATAG
TTACCGGATAAGGCGCAGCGGTCGGGCTGAACGGGGGGTTCGTGCACACAGCCCAGCTTGGAGCGAACGA
CCTACACCGAACTGAGATACCTACAGCGTGAGCTATGAGAAAGCGCCACGCTTCCCGAAGGGAGAAAGGC
GGACAGGTATCCGGTAAGCGGCAGGGTCGGAACAGGAGAGCGCACGAGGGAGCTTCCAGGGGGAAACGCC
TGGTATCTTTATAGTCCTGTCGGGTTTCGCCACCTCTGACTTGAGCGTCGATTTTTGTGATGCTCGTCAG
GGGGGCGGAGCCTATGGAAAAACGCCAGCAACGCGGCCTTTTTACGGTTCCTGGCCTTTTGCTGGCCTTT
TGCTCACATGTTCTTTCCTGCGTTATCCCCTGATTCTGTGGATAACCGTATTACCGCCTTTGAGTGAGCT
GATACCGCTCGCCGCAGCCGAACGACCGAGCGCAGCGAGTCAGTGAGCGAGGAAGCGGAAGAGCGCCCAA
TACGCAAACCGCCTCTCCCCGCGCGTTGGCCGATTCATTAATGCAGCTGGCACGACAGGTTTCCCGACTG
GAAAGCGGGCAGTGAGCGCAACGCAATTAATACGCGTACCGCTAGCCAGGAAGAGTTTGTAGAAACGCAA
AAAGGCCATCCGTCAGGATGGCCTTCTGCTTAGTTTGATGCCTGGCAGTTTATGGCGGGCGTCCTGCCCG
CCACCCTCCGGGCCGTTGCTTCACAACGTTCAAATCCGCTCCCGGCGGATTTGTCCTACTCAGGAGAGCG
TTCACCGACAAACAACAGATAAAACGAAAGGCCCAGTCTTCCGACTGAGCCTTTCGTTTTATTTGATGCC
T
Features (pLannotate 1.2.2; 12 found; start..end, strand, type, name):
     38..74      -  CDS            lacZα (fragment): LacZα fragment of β-galactosidase; lacZ fragment
     91..186     +  protein_bind   attL3: mutant version of attL; recombination site for the Gateway® LR reaction LR Clonase™
    192..1106    +  CDS            PPP6C: PPP6_HUMAN - Also known as PPP6. Experimental evidence at protein level: Swiss-Prot protein existence level 1. Catalytic subunit of protein phosphatase 6 (PP6) (PubMed:17079228, PubMed:29053956). PP6 is a component of a signaling pathway regulating cell cycle progression in response to IL2 receptor stimulation (PubMed:10227379). N-terminal domain restricts G1 to S phase progression in cancer cells, in part through control of cyclin D1 (PubMed:17568194). During mitosis, regulates spindle positioning (PubMed:27335426). Downregulates MAP3K7 kinase activation of the IL1 signaling pathway by dephos
   1117..1210    -  protein_bind   attL2 (fragment): mutant version of attL; recombination site for the Gateway® LR reaction LR Clonase™
   1228..1246    -  promoter       T7 promoter: promoter for bacteriophage T7 RNA polymerase
   1436..1459    +  promoter       Pc promoter (fragment): intI1 (promoter lies within the coding sequence); class 1 integron promoter
   1635..1691    +  CDS            GmR (fragment): gentamycin acetyltransferase; aacC1; confers resistance to gentamycin
   1698..2489    +  CDS            SmR: aminoglycoside adenylyltransferase (Murphy, 1985); aadA; confers resistance to spectinomycin and streptomycin
   2582..3170    +  rep_origin     ori: high-copy-number ColE1/pMB1/pBR322/pUC origin of replication
   3353..3445    +  CDS            lacI (fragment): lac repressor; lacI; The lac repressor binds to the lac operator to inhibit transcription in E. coli. This inhibition can be relieved by adding lactose or isopropyl-β-D-thiogalactopyranoside (IPTG).
   3500..3527    -  terminator     rrnB T2 terminator: transcription terminator T2 from the E. coli rrnB gene
   3659..3702    +  terminator     rrnB T1 terminator: Escherichia coli rrnB; transcription terminator T1 from the E. coli rrnB gene
