[The description below was written by a language model from this plasmid's Addgene catalogue record and pLannotate feature annotations shown in this document.]
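Description:
pDONR223_PPP6C_p.R264C is a Gateway entry clone built on the Invitrogen pDONR223 backbone and carries the human PPP6C open reading frame with an R264C substitution. PPP6C encodes the catalytic subunit of protein phosphatase 6, which is implicated in cell cycle progression, mitotic spindle positioning and regulation of IL-1 pathway signalling. The plasmid is propagated in E. coli from a high-copy ColE1/pUC-type origin. It is selected with spectinomycin through the aadA (SmR) aminoglycoside adenylyltransferase gene, which lies downstream of an annotated fragment of the class 1 integron Pc promoter and a short remnant of a gentamicin resistance gene. The annotated sequence is about 3.7 kb.

The coding sequence is flanked by two attL-type recombination sites. The software annotates the upstream one as attL3 and the downstream one as a partial attL2. These sites allow the ORF to be moved by an LR Clonase reaction into any compatible destination vector. The record lists no promoter for the insert, so the plasmid serves as a shuttle and archival clone, not an expression construct. A T7 promoter sits just outside the downstream att site and points back toward the insert, and rrnB T1 and T2 terminators insulate the cassette from backbone transcription. Short lacZα and lacI fragments are backbone remnants. The clone is in the "closed" configuration, with a stop codon immediately after the insert, so C-terminal tags supplied by a destination vector will not be fused to the protein. It belongs to the Target Accelerator Plasmid Collection, a set of cancer-associated variant alleles assembled for systematic functional testing of rare mutations for oncogenic activity.
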