Addgene plasmid #81341: pDONR223_PPP6C_p.R264C
Purpose: Gateway Donor vector containing PPP6C , part of the Target Accelerator Plasmid Collection.
Depositing lab: Jesse Boehm & William Hahn & David Root. Depositing organization: Broad Institute. Publication: Systematic Functional Interrogation of Rare Cancer Variants Identifies Oncogenic Alleles. Kim E, Ilic N, Shrestha Y, Zou L, Kamburov A, Zhu C, Yang X, Lubonja R, Tran N, Nguyen C, Lawrence MS, Piccioni F, Bagul M, Doench JG, Chouinard CR, Wu X, Hogstrom L, Natoli T, Tamayo P, Horn H, Corsello SM, Lage K, Root DE, Subramanian A, Golub TR, Getz G, Boehm JS, Hahn WC. Cancer Discov. 2016 Jul;6(7):714-26. doi: 10.1158/2159-8290.CD-16-0160. Epub 2016 May 4. PubMed 27147599.
Backbone
  Vector backbone: pDONR223
  Backbone manufacturer: Invitrogen
  Backbone size w/o insert (bp): 2790
  Vector type: Gateway Entry vector
Growth in bacteria
  Bacterial resistance: Spectinomycin, 50 μg/mL
  Growth temperature: 37°C
  Growth strain: DH5alpha
  Copy number: High Copy
Gene/Insert
  Gene/Insert name: PPP6C
  Species: H. sapiens (human)
  Mutation: R264C
  GenBank ID: NM_002721.4
  Entrez Gene: PPP6C (a.k.a. PP6, PP6C)
  Promoter: None
  Cloning method: Gateway Cloning
  Sequencing primers: 5′ M13pUC-fwd; 3′ M13-Rev
Terms and licenses: Academic/Nonprofit Terms; Industry Terms: Not Available to Industry
Depositor comments: Closed state: stop codon immediately follows insert
How to cite: pDONR223_PPP6C_p.R264C was a gift from Jesse Boehm & William Hahn & David Root (Addgene plasmid # 81341 ; http://n2t.net/addgene:81341 ; RRID:Addgene_81341)
