>Addgene plasmid #81341 | pDONR223_PPP6C_p.R264C | depositor partial sequence | sequence record 154660 | Insert sequence
ATGGCGCCGCTAGACCTGGACAAGTATGTGGAAATAGCGCGGCTGTGCAAGTACCTGCCAGAGAACGACC
TGAAGCGGCTATGTGACTACGTTTGTGACCTCCTCTTAGAAGAGTCAAATGTTCAGCCAGTATCAACACC
AGTAACAGTGTGTGGAGATATCCATGGACAGTTTTATGACCTTTGTGAACTGTTCAGAACTGGAGGTCAG
GTTCCTGACACAAACTACATATTTATGGGTGATTTTGTAGACAGAGGTTACTATAGTTTGGAGACCTTCA
CTTACCTTCTTGCATTAAAGGCTAAATGGCCTGATCGTATTACACTTTTGCGAGGAAATCATGAGAGTAG
ACAGATAACACAGGTCTATGGATTTTATGATGAGTGCCAAACCAAATATGGAAATGCTAATGCCTGGAGA
TACTGTACCAAAGTTTTTGACATGCTCACAGTAGCAGCTTTAATAGATGAGCAGATTTTGTGTGTCCATG
GTGGTTTATCTCCTGATATCAAAACACTGGATCAAATTCGAACCATCGAACGGAATCAGGAAATTCCTCA
TAAAGGAGCATTTTGTGATCTGGTTTGGTCAGATCCTGAAGATGTGGATACCTGGGCTATCAGTCCCCGA
GGAGCAGGTTGGCTTTTTGGAGCAAAGGTCACAAATGAGTTTGTTCATATCAACAACTTAAAACTCATCT
GCAGAGCACATCAACTAGTGCACGAAGGCTATAAATTTATGTTTGATGAGAAGCTGGTGACAGTATGGTC
TGCTCCTAATTACTGCTATTGTTGTGGAAATATTGCTTCGATCATGGTCTTCAAAGATGTAAATACAAGA
GAACCAAAGTTATTCCGGGCAGTTCCAGATTCAGAACGTGTTATTCCTCCCAGAACGACAACGCCATATT
TCCTT
